>Addgene plasmid #85730 | pGCS1 | addgene full sequence | sequence record 169829 | Addgene NGS Result
CGCCATTCTGCCTGGGGACGTCGGAGCAAGCTTGATTTAGGTGACACTATAGAATACAAGCTACTTGTTC
TTTTTGCAGGATCCGGCCGGCCACAAGTTTGTACAAAAAAGCTGAACGAGAAACGTAAAATGATATAAAT
ATCAATATATTAAATTAGATTTTGCATAAAAAACAGACTACATAATACTGTAAAACACAACATATCCAGT
CACTATGGCGGCCCCTCGAGGGGCCGCATTAGGCACCCCAGGCTTTACACTTTATGCTTCCGGCTCGTAT
AATGTGTGGATTTTGAGTTAGGATCCGTCGAGATTTTCAGGAGCTAAGGAAGCTAAAATGGAGAAAAAAA
TCACTGGATATACCACCGTTGATATATCCCAATGGCATCGTAAAGAACATTTTGAGGCATTTCAGTCAGT
TGCTCAATGTACCTATAACCAGACCGTTCAGCTGGATATTACGGCCTTTTTAAAGACCGTAAAGAAAAAT
AAGCACAAGTTTTATCCGGCCTTTATTCACATTCTTGCCCGCCTGATGAATGCTCATCCGGAATTCCGTA
TGGCAATGAAAGACGGTGAGCTGGTGATATGGGATAGTGTTCACCCTTGTTACACCGTTTTCCATGAGCA
AACTGAAACGTTTTCATCGCTCTGGAGTGAATACCACGACGATTTCCGGCAGTTTCTACACATATATTCG
CAAGATGTGGCGTGTTACGGTGAAAACCTGGCCTATTTCCCTAAAGGGTTTATTGAGAATATGTTTTTCG
TCTCAGCCAATCCCTGGGTGAGTTTCACCAGTTTTGATTTAAACGTGGCCAATATGGACAACTTCTTCGC
CCCCGTTTTCACCATGGGCAAATATTATACGCAAGGCGACAAGGTGCTGATGCCGCTGGCGATTCAGGTT
CATCATGCCGTTTGTGATGGCTTCCATGTCGGCAGAATGCTTAATGAATTACAACAGTACTGCGATGAGT
GGCAGGGCGGGGCGTAAACGCGTGGATCCGGCTTACTAAAAGCCAGATAACAGTATGCGTATTTGCGCGC
TGATTTTTGCGGTATAAGAATATATACTGATATGTATACCCGAAGTATGTCAAAAAGAGGTATGCTATGA
AGCAGCGTATTACAGTGACAGTTGACAGCGACAGCTATCAGTTGCTCAAGGCATATATGATGTCAATATC
TCCGGTCTGGTAAGCACAACCATGCAGAATGAAGCCCGTCGTCTGCGTGCCGAACGCTGGAAAGCGGAAA
ATCAGGAAGGGATGGCTGAGGTCGCCCGGTTTATTGAAATGAACGGCTCTTTTGCTGACGAGAACAGGGG
CTGGTGAAATGCAGTTTAAGGTTTACACCTATAAAAGAGAGAGCCGTTATCGTCTGTTTGTGGATGTACA
GAGTGATATTATTGACACGCCCGGGCGACGGATGGTGATCCCCCTGGCCAGTGCACGTCTGCTGTCAGAT
AAAGTCTCCCGTGAACTTTACCCGGTGGTGCATATCGGGGATGAAAGCTGGCGCATGATGACCACCGATA
TGGCCAGTGTGCCGGTCTCCGTTATCGGGGAAGAAGTGGCTGATCTCAGCCACCGCGAAAATGACATCAA
AAACGCCATTAACCTGATGTTCTGGGGAATATAAATGTCAGGCTCCCTTATACACAGCCAGTCTGCAGGT
CGACCATAGTGACTGGATATGTTGTGTTTTACAGTATTATGTAGTCTGTTTTTTATGCAAAATCTAATTT
AATATATTGATATTTATATCATTTTACGTTTCTCGTTCAGCTTTCTTGTACAAAGTGGTTCTAGAACTAT
AGTGAGTCGTATTACGTAGATCCAGACATGATAAGATACATTGATGAGTTTGGACAAACCACAACTAGAA
TGCAGTGAAAAAAATGCTTTATTTGTGAAATTTGTGATGCTATTGCTTTATTTGTAACCATTATAAGCTG
CAATAAACAAGTTAACAACAACAATTGCATTCATTTTATGTTTCAGGTTCAGGGGGAGGTGTGGGAGGTT
TTTTAATTCGCGGCCGCGGCGCCAATGCATTGGGCCCGGTACCCAGCTTTTGTTCCCTTTAGTGAGGGTT
AATTGCGCGCTTGGCGTAATCATGGTCATAGCTGTTTCCTGTGTGAAATTGTTATCCGCTCACAATTCCA
CACAACATACGAGCCGGGAGCATAAAGTGTAAAGCCTGGGGTGCCTAATGAGTGAGCTAACTCACATTAA
TTGCGTTGCGCTCACTGCCCGCTTTCCAGTCGGGAAACCTGTCGTGCCAGCTGCATTAATGAATCGGCCA
ACGCGCGGGGAGAGGCGGTTTGCGTATTGGGCGCTCTTCCGCTTCCTCGCTCACTGACTCGCTGCGCTCG
GTCGTTCGGCTGCGGCGAGCGGTATCAGCTCACTCAAAGGCGGTAATACGGTTATCCACAGAATCAGGGG
ATAACGCAGGAAAGAACATGTGAGCAAAAGGCCAGCAAAAGGCCAGGAACCGTAAAAAGGCCGCGTTGCT
GGCGTTTTTCCATAGGCTCCGCCCCCCTGACGAGCATCACAAAAATCGACGCTCAAGTCAGAGGTGGCGA
AACCCGACAGGACTATAAAGATACCAGGCGTTTCCCCCTGGAAGCTCCCTCGTGCGCTCTCCTGTTCCGA
CCCTGCCGCTTACCGGATACCTGTCCGCCTTTCTCCCTTCGGGAAGCGTGGCGCTTTCTCATAGCTCACG
CTGTAGGTATCTCAGTTCGGTGTAGGTCGTTCGCTCCAAGCTGGGCTGTGTGCACGAACCCCCCGTTCAG
CCCGACCGCTGCGCCTTATCCGGTAACTATCGTCTTGAGTCCAACCCGGTAAGACACGACTTATCGCCAC
TGGCAGCAGCCACTGGTAACAGGATTAGCAGAGCGAGGTATGTAGGCGGTGCTACAGAGTTCTTGAAGTG
GTGGCCTAACTACGGCTACACTAGAAGAACAGTATTTGGTATCTGCGCTCTGCTGAAGCCAGTTACCTTC
GGAAAAAGAGTTGGTAGCTCTTGATCCGGCAAACAAACCACCGCTGGTAGCGGTGGTTTTTTTGTTTGCA
AGCAGCAGATTACGCGCAGAAAAAAAGGATCTCAAGAAGATCCTTTGATCTTTTCTACGGGGTCTGACGC
TCAGTGGAACGAAAACTCACGTTAAGGGATTTTGGTCATGAGATTATCAAAAAGGATCTTCACCTAGATC
CTTTTAAATTAAAAATGAAGTTTTAAATCAATCTAAAGTATATATGAGTAAACTTGGTCTGACAGTTACC
AATGCTTAATCAGTGAGGCACCTATCTCAGCGATCTGTCTATTTCGTTCATCCATAGTTGCCTGACTCCC
CGTCGTGTAGATAACTACGATACGGGAGGGCTTACCATCTGGCCCCAGTGCTGCAATGATACCGCGAGAC
CCACGCTCACCGGCTCCAGATTTATCAGCAATAAACCAGCCAGCCGGAAGGGCCGAGCGCAGAAGTGGTC
CTGCAACTTTATCCGCCTCCATCCAGTCTATTAATTGTTGCCGGGAAGCTAGAGTAAGTAGTTCGCCAGT
TAATAGTTTGCGCAACGTTGTTGCCATTGCTACAGGCATCGTGGTGTCACGCTCGTCGTTTGGTATGGCT
TCATTCAGCTCCGGTTCCCAACGATCAAGGCGAGTTACATGATCCCCCATGTTGTGCAAAAAAGCGGTTA
GCTCCTTCGGTCCTCCGATCGTTGTCAGAAGTAAGTTGGCCGCAGTGTTATCACTCATGGTTATGGCAGC
ACTGCATAATTCTCTTACTGTCATGCCATCCGTAAGATGCTTTTCTGTGACTGGTGAGTACTCAACCAAG
TCATTCTGAGAATAGTGTATGCGGCGACCGAGTTGCTCTTGCCCGGCGTCAATACGGGATAATACCGCGC
CACATAGCAGAACTTTAAAAGTGCTCATCATTGGAAAACGTTCTTCGGGGCGAAAACTCTCAAGGATCTT
ACCGCTGTTGAGATCCAGTTCGATGTAACCCACTCGTGCACCCAACTGATCTTCAGCATCTTTTACTTTC
ACCAGCGTTTCTGGGTGAGCAAAAACAGGAAGGCAAAATGCCGCAAAAAAGGGAATAAGGGCGACACGGA
AATGTTGAATACTCATACTCTTCCTTTTTCAATATTATTGAAGCATTTATCAGGGTTATTGTCTCATGAG
CGGATACATATTTGAATGTATTTAGAAAAATAAACAAATAGGGGTTCCGCGCACATTTCCCCGAAAAGTG
CCACCTAAATTGTAAGCGTTAATATTTTGTTAAAATTCGCGTTAAATTTTTGTTAAATCAGCTCATTTTT
TAACCAATAGGCCGAAATCGGCAAAATCCCTTATAAATCAAAAGAATAGACCGAGATAGGGT
[37 nt withheld, positions 4403-4439]
AAAGAACGTGGACTCCAACGTCAAAGG
[49 nt withheld, positions 4467-4515]
T
[91 nt withheld, positions 4517-4607]
G
[124 nt withheld, positions 4609-4732]
CCCATTCGCCATTCAGGCTGCGCAACTGTTGGGAAGGGCGATCGGTGCGGGCCTCTTCGCTATTACGCCA
GTCGACCGCCAATTCAATATGGCGTATATGGACTCATGCCAATTCAATATGGTGGATCTGGACCTGTGCC
AATTCAATATGGCGTATATGGACTCGTGCCAATTCAATATGGTGGATCTGGACCCCAGCCAATTCAATAT
GGCGGACTTGGCACCATGCCAATTCAATATGGCGGACCTGGCACTGTGCCAACTGGGGAGGGGTCTACTT
GGCACGGTGCCAAGTTTGAGGAGGGGTCTTGGCCCTGTGCCAAGTCCGCCATATTGAATTGGCATGGTGC
CAATAATGGCGGCCATATTGGCTATATGCCAGGATCAATATATAGGCAATATCCAATATGGCCCTATGCC
AATATGGCTATTGGCCAGGTTCAATACTATGTATTGGCCCTATGCCATATAGTATTCCATATATGGGTTT
TCCTATTGACGTAGATAGCCCCTCCCAATGGGCGGTCCCATATACCATATATGGGGCTTCCTAATACCGC
CCATAGCCACTCCCCCATTGACGTCAATGGTCTCTATATATGGTCTTTCCTATTGACGTCATATGGGCGG
TCCTATTGACGTATATGGCGCCTCCCCCATTGACGTCAATTACGGTAAATGGCCCGCCTGGCTCAATGCC
CATTGACGTCAATAGGACCACCCACCATTGACGTCAATGGGATGGCTCATTGCCCATTCATATCCGTTCT
CACGCCCCCTATTGACGTCAATGACGGTAAATGGCCCACTTGGCAGTACATCAATATCTATTAATAGTAA
CTTGGCAAGTACATTACTATTGGAAGTACGCCAGGGTACATTGGCAGTACTCCCATTGACGTCAATGGCG
GTAAATGGCCCGCGATGGCTGCCAAGTACATCCCCATTGACGTCAATGGGGAGGGGCAATGACGCAAATG
GGCGTTCCATTGACGTAAATGGGCGGTAGGCGTGCCTAATGGGAGGTCTATATAAGCAATGCTCGTTTAG
GGAAC
Features (pLannotate 1.2.2; 21 found; start..end, strand, type, name):
     35..53      +  promoter       SP6 promoter: promoter for bacteriophage SP6 RNA polymerase
     93..217     +  protein_bind   attR1: mutant version of attR; recombination site for the Gateway® LR reaction LR Clonase™
    254..284     +  promoter       lac UV5 promoter: E. coli lac promoter with an "up" mutation
    308..337     +  promoter       cat promoter (fragment): promoter of the E. coli cat gene encoding chloramphenicol acetyltransferase
    338..997     +  CDS            CmR: chloramphenicol acetyltransferase; cat; confers resistance to chloramphenicol
   1176..1334    +  CDS            ccdA (fragment): CCDA_ECO57 - Also known as H, letA. Experimental evidence at protein level: Swiss-Prot protein existence level 1. Antitoxin component of a type II toxin-antitoxin (TA) system which inhibits the post-segregational killing (PSK) of plasmid-free cells, also referred to as a plasmid addiction system. Binds to and blocks the activity of CcdB; will also remove bound CcdB protein from the CcdB-GyrA complex by forming a CcdA-CcdB complex, a process termed rejuvenation. Functions as a transcriptional corepressor for the ccdAB operon, repression also requires CcdB (By similarity). From Escherichia coli
   1339..1641    +  CDS            ccdB: CCDB_ECOLI - Also known as G, letB, letD. Experimental evidence at protein level: Swiss-Prot protein existence level 1. Toxic component of a type II toxin-antitoxin (TA) system, functioning in plasmid maintainence. Responsible for the post- segregational killing (PSK) of plasmid-free cells, also referred to as a plasmid addiction system. Half-life of over 2 hours. Cell killing by CcdB is accompanied by filamentation, defects in chromosome and plasmid segregation, defects in cell division, formation of anucleate cells, decreased DNA synthesis and plasmid loss. Interferes with the activity of DN
   1685..1809    -  protein_bind   attR2: mutant version of attR; recombination site for the Gateway® LR reaction LR Clonase™
   1817..1834    -  promoter       T7 promoter (fragment): promoter for bacteriophage T7 RNA polymerase
   1839..1973    -  polyA_signal   SV40 poly(A) signal: SV40 polyadenylation signal
   2086..2104    -  promoter       T3 promoter: promoter for bacteriophage T3 RNA polymerase
   2149..2165    -  protein_bind   lac operator: The lac repressor binds to the lac operator to inhibit transcription in E. coli. This inhibition can be relieved by adding lactose or isopropyl-β-D-thiogalactopyranoside (IPTG). lac repressor encoded by lacI
   2173..2203    -  promoter       lac promoter: promoter for the E. coli lac operon
   2218..2239    -  protein_bind   CAP binding site: CAP binding activates transcription in the presence of cAMP. E. coli catabolite activator protein
   2252..2344    -  CDS            lacI (fragment): lac repressor; lacI; The lac repressor binds to the lac operator to inhibit transcription in E. coli. This inhibition can be relieved by adding lactose or isopropyl-β-D-thiogalactopyranoside (IPTG).
   2527..3115    -  rep_origin     ori: high-copy-number ColE1/pMB1/pBR322/pUC origin of replication
   3286..4146    -  CDS            AmpR: β-lactamase; bla; confers resistance to ampicillin, carbenicillin, and related antibiotics
   4147..4251    -  promoter       AmpR promoter: bla
   4304..4732    -  rep_origin     f1 ori (sequence partly withheld): f1 bacteriophage origin of replication; arrow indicates direction of (+) strand synthesis
   4737..4803    -  CDS            lacZα (fragment): LacZα fragment of β-galactosidase; lacZ fragment
   4810..5787    +  promoter       CMV IE94 promoter: enhancer/promoter region of simian cytomegalovirus major immediate early transcription unit IE94
