[The description below was written by a language model from this plasmid's Addgene catalogue record and pLannotate feature annotations shown in this document.]
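Description:
pGCS1 is an empty Gateway destination vector built on the pCS2+ F/A backbone, intended for overexpressing proteins in vertebrate systems (the record lists mammalian, avian, Xenopus and zebrafish hosts). It carries no insert of its own. Instead, a standard Gateway selection cassette sits where a gene of interest will go. The annotated sequence is 5,787 nt. In bacteria the plasmid replicates from a high-copy ColE1/pUC-type origin and is selected with ampicillin (β-lactamase on the backbone) together with chloramphenicol (the CmR gene inside the Gateway cassette). An f1 origin is also present, along with residual lac promoter/operator, lacI and lacZα fragments inherited from the parental cloning vector.

The expression unit is driven by the simian cytomegalovirus IE94 enhancer/promoter, followed by an SP6 promoter, the attR1–CmR–ccdB–attR2 cassette and an SV40 polyadenylation signal. In an LR recombination with an entry clone, the segment between attR1 and attR2 is exchanged for the gene of interest. This removes the toxic ccdB gene, so only recombinant plasmids survive in ordinary E. coli strains, whereas the unrecombined vector must be maintained in a ccdB-tolerant strain. After recombination, the CMV IE94 promoter provides expression in transfected cells or injected embryos. The SP6 promoter allows in vitro synthesis of sense RNA, a common use of pCS2+-type vectors for microinjection. A T7 promoter fragment and a T3 promoter lie downstream in the opposite orientation. The feature table shows no epitope tag or reporter in this construct, although the associated vector series is described as being for the expression of various tagged proteins.
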