Addgene plasmid #85730: pGCS1
Purpose: (Empty Backbone) Gateway destination vector
Depositing lab: Hai-Ning Du. Depositing organization: Wuhan University. Publication: Construction of a series of pCS2+ backbone-based Gateway vectors for overexpressing various tagged proteins in vertebrates. Wang HY, Li Y, Xue T, Cheng N, Du HN. Acta Biochim Biophys Sin (Shanghai). 2016 Oct 26. 10.1093/abbs/gmw107 PubMed 27797719.
Backbone
  Vector backbone: pCS2+ F/A
  Vector type: mammalian/avian/xenopus/zebrafish
Growth in bacteria
  Bacterial resistance: Chloramphenicol and Ampicillin, 25 & 100 μg/mL
  Growth temperature: 37°C
  Growth strain: ccdB Survival
  Copy number: High Copy
Gene/Insert
  Gene/Insert name: None
Terms and licenses: Academic/Nonprofit Terms; Industry Terms: Not Available to Industry
How to cite: pGCS1 was a gift from Hai-Ning Du (Addgene plasmid # 85730 ; http://n2t.net/addgene:85730 ; RRID:Addgene_85730)
